>Addgene plasmid #161713 | Sticky-345c-3X | addgene full sequence | sequence record 331062 | Addgene NGS Result
ACGCGGTAGACAGCGCGTACGTGCGTTTAAGCGGTGCTAGAGCTGTCTACGACCAATTGAGCGGCCTCGG
CACCGGGATGCGTTTTTTTTTCAGCGGTACCGGATCCCCGGGTACCGAGCTCGAATTCACTGGCCGTCGT
TTTACAACGTCGTGACTGGGAAAACCCTGGCGTTACCCAACTTAATCGCCTTGCAGCACATCCCCCTTTC
GCCAGCTGGCGTAATAGCGAAGAGGCCCGCACCGATCGCCCTTCCCAACAGTTGCGCAGCCTGAATGGCG
AATGGCGCCTGATGCGGTATTTTCTCCTTACGCATCTGTGCGGTATTTCACACCGCATATGGTGCACTCT
CAGTACAATCTGCTCTGATGCCGCATAGTTAAGCCAGCCCCGACACCCGCCAACACCCGCTGACGCGCCC
TGACGGGCTTGTCTGCTCCCGGCATCCGCTTACAGACAAGCTGTGACCGTCTCCGGGAGCTGCATGTGTC
AGAGGTTTTCACCGTCATCACCGAAACGCGCGAGACGAAAGGGCCTCGTGATACGCCTATTTTTATAGGT
TAATGTCATGATAATAATGGTTTCTTAGACGTCAGGTGGCACTTTTCGGGGAAATGTGCGCGGAACCCCT
ATTTGTTTATTTTTCTAAATACATTCAAATATGTATCCGCTCATGAGACAATAACCCTGATAAATGCTTC
AATAATATTGAAAAAGGAAGAGTATGAGTATTCAACATTTCCGTGTCGCCCTTATTCCCTTTTTTGCGGC
ATTTTGCCTTCCTGTTTTTGCTCACCCAGAAACGCTGGTGAAAGTAAAAGATGCTGAAGATCAGTTGGGT
GCACGAGTGGGTTACATCGAACTGGATCTCAACAGCGGTAAGATCCTTGAGAGTTTTCGCCCCGAAGAAC
GTTTTCCAATGATGAGCACTTTTAAAGTTCTGCTATGTGGCGCGGTATTATCCCGTATTGACGCCGGGCA
AGAGCAACTCGGTCGCCGCATACACTATTCTCAGAATGACTTGGTTGAGTACTCACCAGTCACAGAAAAG
CATCTTACGGATGGCATGACAGTAAGAGAATTATGCAGTGCTGCCATAACCATGAGTGATAACACTGCGG
CCAACTTACTTCTGACAACGATCGGAGGACCGAAGGAGCTAACCGCTTTTTTGCACAACATGGGGGATCA
TGTAACTCGCCTTGATCGTTGGGAACCGGAGCTGAATGAAGCCATACCAAACGACGAGCGTGACACCACG
ATGCCTGTAGCAATGGCAACAACGTTGCGCAAACTATTAACTGGCGAACTACTTACTCTAGCTTCCCGGC
AACAATTAATAGACTGGATGGAGGCGGATAAAGTTGCAGGACCACTTCTGCGCTCGGCCCTTCCGGCTGG
CTGGTTTATTGCTGATAAATCTGGAGCCGGTGAGCGTGGGTCTCGCGGTATCATTGCAGCACTGGGGCCA
GATGGTAAGCCCTCCCGTATCGTAGTTATCTACACGACGGGGAGTCAGGCAACTATGGATGAACGAAATA
GACAGATCGCTGAGATAGGTGCCTCACTGATTAAGCATTGGTAACTGTCAGACCAAGTTTACTCATATAT
ACTTTAGATTGATTTAAAACTTCATTTTTAATTTAAAAGGATCTAGGTGAAGATCCTTTTTGATAATCTC
ATGACCAAAATCCCTTAACGTGAGTTTTCGTTCCACTGAGCGTCAGACCCCGTAGAAAAGATCAAAGGAT
CTTCTTGAGATCCTTTTTTTCTGCGCGTAATCTGCTGCTTGCAAACAAAAAAACCACCGCTACCAGCGGT
GGTTTGTTTGCCGGATCAAGAGCTACCAACTCTTTTTCCGAAGGTAACTGGCTTCAGCAGAGCGCAGATA
CCAAATACTGTTCTTCTAGTGTAGCCGTAGTTAGGCCACCACTTCAAGAACTCTGTAGCACCGCCTACAT
ACCTCGCTCTGCTAATCCTGTTACCAGTGGCTGCTGCCAGTGGCGATAAGTCGTGTCTTACCGGGTTGGA
CTCAAGACGATAGTTACCGGATAAGGCGCAGCGGTCGGGCTGAACGGGGGGTTCGTGCACACAGCCCAGC
TTGGAGCGAACGACCTACACCGAACTGAGATACCTACAGCGTGAGCTATGAGAAAGCGCCACGCTTCCCG
AAGGGAGAAAGGCGGACAGGTATCCGGTAAGCGGCAGGGTCGGAACAGGAGAGCGCACGAGGGAGCTTCC
AGGGGGAAACGCCTGGTATCTTTATAGTCCTGTCGGGTTTCGCCACCTCTGACTTGAGCGTCGATTTTTG
TGATGCTCGTCAGGGGGGCGGAGCCTATGGAAAAACGCCAGCAACGCGGCCTTTTTACGGTTCCTGGCCT
TTTGCTGGCCTTTTGCTCACATGTTCTTTCCTGCGTTATCCCCTGATTCTGTGGATAACCGTATTACCGC
CTTTGAGTGAGCTGATACCGCTCGCCGCAGCCGAACGACCGAGCGCAGCGAGTCAGTGAGCGAGGAAGCG
GAAGAGCGCCCAATACGCAAACCGCCTCTCCCCGCGCGTTGGCCGATTCATTAATGCAGCTGGCACGACA
GGTTTCCCGACTGGAAAGCGGGCAGTGAGCGCAACGCAATTAATGTGAGTTAGCTCACTCATTAGGCACC
CCAGGCTTTACACTTTATGCTTCCGGCTCGTATGTTGTGTGGAATTGTGAGCGGATAACAATTTCACACA
GGAAACAGCTATGACCATGATTACGCCAAGCTTGGAGATCTGGTACCGCTGTTTTTTTTTCATGTGCCGG
TCTCACACGTGCCTGGAGACTAGTAAGCGCTTCTAGTGGCGGTTAAAACGCGGTAGACAGCGCGTACGTG
CGTTTAAGCGGTGCTAGAGCTGTCTACGACCAATTGAGCGGCCTCGGCACCGGGATGCGTTTTTTTTTTC
ATACTCGAGCATGCTTTTTTTTTTCATGTGCCGGTCTCACACGTGCCTGGAGACTAGTAAGCGCTTCTAG
TGGCGGTTAAAACGCGGTAGACAGCGCGTACGTGCGTTTAAGCGGTGCTAGAGCTGTCTACGACCAATTG
AGCGGCCTCGGCACCGGGATGCGTTTTTTTTTCAGCGGTACCGCTGTTTTTTTTTCATGTGCCGGTCTCA
CACGTGCCTGGAGACTAGTAAGCGCTTCTAGTGGCGGTTAAAACGCGGTAGACAGCGCGTACGTGCGTTT
AAGCGGTGCTAGAGCTGTCTACGACCAATTGAGCGGCCTCGGCACCGGGATGCGTTTTTTTTTTCATACT
CGAGCATGCTTTTTTTTTTCATGTGCCGGTCTCACACGTGCCTGGAGACTAGTAAGCGCTTCTAGTGGCG
GTTAAAACGCGGTAGACAGCGCGTACGTGCGTTTAAGCGGTGCTAGAGCTGTCTACGACCAATTGAGCGG
CCTCGGCACCGGGATGCGTTTTTTTTTCAGCGGTACCGCTGTTTTTTTTTCATGTGCCGGTCTCACACGT
GCCTGGAGACTAGTAAGCGCTTCTAGTGGCGGTTAAAACGCGGTAGACAGCGCGTACGTGCGTTTAAGCG
GTGCTAGAGCTGTCTACGACCAATTGAGCGGCCTCGGCACCGGGATGCGTTTTTTTTTTCATACTCGAGC
ATGCTTTTTTTTTTCATGTGCCGGTCTCACACGTGCCTGGAGACTAGTAAGCGCTTCTAGTGGCGGTTAA
A
Features (pLannotate 1.2.2; 11 found; start..end, strand, type, name):
    102..128     -  misc_feature   MCS (fragment): pUC18/19 multiple cloning site
    125..282     +  CDS            lacZα (fragment): LacZα fragment of β-galactosidase; lacZ fragment
    288..387     -  misc_feature   bom (fragment): basis of mobility region from pBR322
    489..524     -  CDS            rop (fragment): Rop protein, which maintains plasmids at low copy number; rop
    619..723     +  promoter       AmpR promoter: bla
    724..1584    +  CDS            AmpR: β-lactamase; bla; confers resistance to ampicillin, carbenicillin, and related antibiotics
   1755..2343    +  rep_origin     ori: high-copy-number ColE1/pMB1/pBR322/pUC origin of replication
   2526..2618    +  CDS            lacI (fragment): lac repressor; lacI; The lac repressor binds to the lac operator to inhibit transcription in E. coli. This inhibition can be relieved by adding lactose or isopropyl-β-D-thiogalactopyranoside (IPTG).
   2631..2652    +  protein_bind   CAP binding site: CAP binding activates transcription in the presence of cAMP. E. coli catabolite activator protein
   2667..2697    +  promoter       lac promoter: promoter for the E. coli lac operon
   2705..2721    +  protein_bind   lac operator: The lac repressor binds to the lac operator to inhibit transcription in E. coli. This inhibition can be relieved by adding lactose or isopropyl-β-D-thiogalactopyranoside (IPTG). lac repressor encoded by lacI
