[The description below was written by a language model from this plasmid's Addgene catalogue record and pLannotate feature annotations shown in this document.]
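Description:
Sticky-345c-3X is a pUC19-based bacterial plasmid built purely as a template for bulk production of a defined DNA fragment, which is then used to assemble dinucleosomes in engineered chromatin studies. It is not an expression vector. The catalogue lists it as an empty backbone and gives no insert name, but it records that material was cloned between the BamHI and HindIII sites of the pUC19 polylinker. The sequenced plasmid is 3,711 nt against a stated 2,710 bp backbone, so roughly 1 kb of additional DNA is present. The name suggests three copies of a 345 bp fragment with cohesive ("sticky") ends, which would fit that size difference, but the record does not state the fragment's length, copy number, sequence origin or the enzymes used to release it.

The feature table annotates only backbone elements, and the region from about position 2,722 round to the remaining polylinker fragment is unannotated, which is presumably where the cloned DNA lies. The plasmid replicates from the high-copy ColE1/pUC origin and is selected with ampicillin through the bla gene and its own promoter. The usual pUC lac region is present, comprising the CAP binding site, lac promoter and lac operator. It leads into a lacZα sequence that is detected only as a fragment, as expected when an insert interrupts the cloning site. The short hits to bom, rop and lacI are residual pBR322/pUC sequence rather than functional genes. M13 forward and reverse primer sites flanking the cloning site allow the insert to be verified by sequencing.
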