Addgene plasmid #161713: Sticky-345c-3X
Purpose: (Empty Backbone) DNA fragment production for dinucleosome preparation
Depositing lab: Curt Davey. Depositing organization: Nanyang Technological University (NTU). Publication: Engineering nucleosomes for generating diverse chromatin assemblies. Adhireksan Z, Sharma D, Lee PL, Bao Q, Padavattan S, Shum WK, Davey GE, Davey CA. Nucleic Acids Res. 2021 Feb 15. pii: 6137298. doi: 10.1093/nar/gkab070. PubMed 33590100.
Backbone
  Vector backbone: pUC19
  Backbone manufacturer: Genscript
  Backbone size (bp): 2710
  Modifications to backbone: Cloned into the BamHI and HindIII sites of the pUC19 vector
  Vector type: Bacterial vector for DNA production
Growth in bacteria
  Bacterial resistance: Ampicillin, 100 μg/mL
  Growth temperature: 37°C
  Growth strain: DH5alpha
  Copy number: High Copy
Gene/Insert
  Cloning method: Restriction Enzyme
  Sequencing primers: 5′ M13 fwd; 3′ M13 rev
Terms and licenses: Academic/Nonprofit Terms; Industry Terms: Not Available to Industry
Depositor comments: Please cite the following article in any publications where this construct is utilized: doi: 10.1093/nar/gkab070 Z. Adhireksan, D. Sharma, P.L. Lee, Q. Bao, S. Padavattan, W.K. Shum, G.E. Davey & C.A. Davey. (2021). Engineering Nucleosomes for Generating Diverse Chromatin Assemblies. Nucleic Acids Res.
How to cite: Sticky-345c-3X was a gift from Curt Davey (Addgene plasmid # 161713 ; http://n2t.net/addgene:161713 ; RRID:Addgene_161713)
