>Addgene plasmid #161713 | Sticky-345c-3X | depositor partial sequence | sequence record 313441 | Three copies of Sticky-345c bp sequence is cloned into BamHI/HindIII of pUC19
GGATCCGGTACCGCTGAAAAAAAAACGCATCCCGGTGCCGAGGCCGCTCAATTGGTCGTAGACAGCTCTA
GCACCGCTTAAACGCACGTACGCGCTGTCTACCGCGTTTTAACCGCCACTAGAAGCGCTTACTAGTCTCC
AGGCACGTGTGAGACCGGCACATGAAAAAAAAAAGCATGCTCGAGTATGAAAAAAAAAACGCATCCCGGT
GCCGAGGCCGCTCAATTGGTCGTAGACAGCTCTAGCACCGCTTAAACGCACGTACGCGCTGTCTACCGCG
TTTTAACCGCCACTAGAAGCGCTTACTAGTCTCCAGGCACGTGTGAGACCGGCACATGAAAAAAAAACAG
CGGTACCGCTGAAAAAAAAACGCATCCCGGTGCCGAGGCCGCTCAATTGGTCGTAGACAGCTCTAGCACC
GCTTAAACGCACGTACGCGCTGTCTACCGCGTTTTAACCGCCACTAGAAGCGCTTACTAGTCTCCAGGCA
CGTGTGAGACCGGCACATGAAAAAAAAAAGCATGCTCGAGTATGAAAAAAAAAACGCATCCCGGTGCCGA
GGCCGCTCAATTGGTCGTAGACAGCTCTAGCACCGCTTAAACGCACGTACGCGCTGTCTACCGCGTTTTA
ACCGCCACTAGAAGCGCTTACTAGTCTCCAGGCACGTGTGAGACCGGCACATGAAAAAAAAACAGCGGTA
CCGCTGAAAAAAAAACGCATCCCGGTGCCGAGGCCGCTCAATTGGTCGTAGACAGCTCTAGCACCGCTTA
AACGCACGTACGCGCTGTCTACCGCGTTTTAACCGCCACTAGAAGCGCTTACTAGTCTCCAGGCACGTGT
GAGACCGGCACATGAAAAAAAAAAGCATGCTCGAGTATGAAAAAAAAAACGCATCCCGGTGCCGAGGCCG
CTCAATTGGTCGTAGACAGCTCTAGCACCGCTTAAACGCACGTACGCGCTGTCTACCGCGTTTTAACCGC
CACTAGAAGCGCTTACTAGTCTCCAGGCACGTGTGAGACCGGCACATGAAAAAAAAACAGCGGTACCAGA
TCTCCAAGCTT
